>Addgene plasmid #197697 | pMC-1-Nos-6 | addgene full sequence | sequence record 391025 | Addgene NGS Result
GTCAGTGAGCGAGGAAGCGGAAGAGCGCCCAATACGCAAACCGCCTCTCCCCGCGCGTTGGCCGATTCAT
TAATCACTCTGTGGTCTCAGGAGCGGAGAATTAAGGGAGTCACGTTATGACCCCCGCCGATGACGCGGGA
CAAGCCGTTTTACGTTTGGAACTGACAGAACCGCAACGTTGAAGGAGCCACTCAGCCGCGGGTTTCTGGA
GTTTAATGAGCTAAGCACATACGTCAGAAACCATTATTGCGCGTTCAAAAGTCGCCTAAGGTCACTATCA
GCTAGCAAATATTTCTTGTCAAAAATGCTCCACTGACGTTCCATAAATTCCCCTCGGTATCCAATTAGAG
TCTCATATTCACTCTCAATCCAAATAATCTGCAATGTGAGACCACGAAGTGGCTCTTCAGTGGACGAAAG
GGCCTCGTGATACGCCTATTTTTATAGGTTAATGTCATGATAATAATGGTTTCTTAGACGTCAGGTGGCA
CTTTTCGGGGAAATGTGCGCGGAACCCCTATTTGTTTATTTTTCTAAATACATTCAAATATGTATCCGCT
CATGAGACAATAACCCTGATAAATGCTTCAATAATATTGAAAAAGGAAGAGTATGCGCTCACGCAACTGG
TCCAGAACCTTGACCGAACGCAGCGGTGGTAACGGCGCAGTGGCGGTTTTCATGGCTTGTTATGACTGTT
TTTTTTTGGGGTACAGTCTATGCCTCGGGCATCCAAGCAGCAAGCGCGTTACGCCGTGGGTCGATGTTTG
ATGTTATGGAGCAGCAACGATGTTACGCAGCAGGGCAGTCGCCCTAAAACAAAGTTAAACATCATGAGGG
AAGCGGTGATCGCCGAAGTATCGACTCAACTATCAGAGGTAGTTGGCGTCATCGAGCGCCATCTCGAACC
GACGTTGCTGGCCGTACATTTGTACGGCTCCGCAGTGGATGGCGGCCTGAAGCCACACAGCGATATTGAT
TTGCTGGTTACGGTGACCGTAAGGCTTGATGAAACAACGCGGCGAGCTTTGATCAACGACCTTTTGGAAA
CTTCGGCTTCCCCTGGAGAGAGCGAGATTCTCCGCGCTGTAGAAGTCACCATTGTTGTGCACGACGACAT
CATTCCGTGGCGTTATCCAGCTAAGCGCGAACTGCAATTTGGAGAATGGCAGCGCAATGACATTCTTGCA
GGTATCTTCGAGCCAGCCACGATCGACATTGATCTGGCTATCTTGCTGACAAAAGCAAGAGAACATAGCG
TTGCCTTGGTAGGTCCAGCGGCGGAGGAACTCTTTGATCCGGTTCCTGAACAGGATCTATTTGAGGCGCT
AAATGAAACCTTAACGCTATGGAACTCGCCGCCCGACTGGGCTGGCGATGAGCGAAATGTAGTGCTTACG
TTGTCCCGCATTTGGTACAGCGCAGTAACCGGCAAAATCGCGCCGAAGGATGTCGCTGCCGACTGGGCAA
TGGAGCGCCTGCCGGCCCAGTATCAGCCCGTCATACTTGAAGCTAGACAGGCTTATCTTGGACAAGAAGA
AGATCGCTTGGCCTCGCGCGCAGATCAGTTGGAAGAATTTGTCCATTACGTAAAAGGCGAGATCACCAAG
GTAGTCGGCAAATAACTGTCAGACCAAGTTTACTCATATATACTTTAGATTGATTTAAAACTTCATTTTT
AATTTAAAAGGATCTAGGTGAAGATCCTTTTTGATAATCTCATGACCAAAATCCCTTAACGTGAGTTTTC
GTTCCACTGAGCGTCAGACCCCGTAGAAAAGATCAAAGGATCTTCTTGAGATCCTTTTTTTCTGCGCGTA
ATCTGCTGCTTGCAAACAAAAAAACCACCGCTACCAGCGGTGGTTTGTTTGCCGGATCAAGAGCTACCAA
CTCTTTTTCCGAAGGTAACTGGCTTCAGCAGAGCGCAGATACCAAATACTGTTCTTCTAGTGTAGCCGTA
GTTAGGCCACCACTTCAAGAACTCTGTAGCACCGCCTACATACCTCGCTCTGCTAATCCTGTTACCAGTG
GCTGCTGCCAGTGGCGATAAGTCGTGTCTTACCGGGTTGGACTCAAGACGATAGTTACCGGATAAGGCGC
AGCGGTCGGGCTGAACGGGGGGTTCGTGCACACAGCCCAGCTTGGAGCGAACGACCTACACCGAACTGAG
ATACCTACAGCGTGAGCTATGAGAAAGCGCCACGCTTCCCGAAGGGAGAAAGGCGGACAGGTATCCGGTA
AGCGGCAGGGTCGGAACAGGAGAGCGCACGAGGGAGCTTCCAGGGGGAAACGCCTGGTATCTTTATAGTC
CTGTCGGGTTTCGCCACCTCTGACTTGAGCGTCGATTTTTGTGATGCTCGTCAGGGGGGCGGAGCCTATG
GAAAAACGCCAGCAACGCGGCCTTTTTACGGTTCCTGGCCTTTTGCTGGCCTTTTGCTCACATGTTCTTT
CCTGCGTTATCCCCTGATTCTGTGGATAACCGTATTACCGCCTTTGAGTGAGCTGATACCGCTCGCCGCA
GCCGAACGACCGAGCGCAGCGA
Features (pLannotate 1.2.2; 8 found; start..end, strand, type, name):
      1..23      +  rep_origin     RSF ori (fragment): Plasmids containing the RSF 1030 origin of replication can be propagated in E. coli cells that contain additional plasmids with compatible origins.
     25..74      +  CDS            lacI (fragment): lac repressor; lacI; The lac repressor binds to the lac operator to inhibit transcription in E. coli. This inhibition can be relieved by adding lactose or isopropyl-β-D-thiogalactopyranoside (IPTG).
    200..383     +  promoter       NOS promoter: nopaline synthase promoter NOS promoter
    508..612     +  promoter       AmpR promoter: bla
    603..683     -  CDS            int (fragment): INT2_ECOLX - Protein inferred from homology: Swiss-Prot protein existence level 3. Putative integrase believed to be involved in the insertion of antibiotic resistance genes into plasmids and transposons. From Escherichia coli.
    771..827     +  CDS            GmR (fragment): gentamycin acetyltransferase; aacC1; confers resistance to gentamycin
    834..1622    +  CDS            aadA: S3AD_ECOLX - Experimental evidence at protein level: Swiss-Prot protein existence level 1. Mediates bacterial resistance to the antibiotics streptomycin and spectinomycin. From Escherichia coli.
   1796..2384    +  rep_origin     ori: high-copy-number ColE1/pMB1/pBR322/pUC origin of replication
