[The description below was written by a language model from this plasmid's Addgene catalogue record and pLannotate feature annotations shown in this document.]
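Description:
pMC-1-Nos-6 is a small (about 2.5 kb) Level 0 part plasmid in the Phytobrick/MoClo modular cloning standard, belonging to a vector toolkit and parts library built for plant genome engineering. It was made by placing the part into the pMC-1-ccdB-6 acceptor backbone. The name suggests that a ccdB counter-selection cassette was replaced by the insert, and that "1" and "6" refer to the flanking assembly positions, although the record does not spell out either point. The plasmid is maintained in E. coli at high copy from a ColE1/pUC-type origin. Selection is with spectinomycin, through an aadA aminoglycoside adenylyltransferase gene that lies downstream of an AmpR (bla) promoter.

The payload is the nopaline synthase (Nos) promoter from Agrobacterium tumefaciens, catalogued as a 292 bp insert, of which the annotation software recognises a core of roughly 180 bp. This promoter comes from T-DNA and is a widely used constitutive promoter of moderate strength in plant cells, often chosen to drive selectable markers or other transgenes. The plasmid carries no coding sequence or terminator downstream of it and serves only as a donor of the promoter module. Although catalogued as a plant expression vector, it is intended for Golden Gate-style assembly with type IIS enzymes, where the promoter is combined with coding sequence and terminator parts into higher-level transcription units and ultimately into plant transformation vectors. The record does not identify the specific cloning sites or overhangs.

The remaining annotations are short fragments of an RSF origin, lacI, an integron integrase and a gentamicin resistance gene. They are most likely non-functional remnants of earlier cloning steps or of the integron context of aadA.
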