Addgene plasmid #197697: pMC-1-Nos-6
Purpose: Phytobrick (MoClo) Level 0 Part
Depositing lab: Daniel Voytas. Depositing organization: University of Minnesota. Publication: An extensible vector toolkit and parts library for advanced engineering of plant genomes. Chamness JC, Kumar J, Cruz AJ, Rhuby E, Holum MJ, Cody JP, Tibebu R, Gamo ME, Starker CG, Zhang F, Voytas DF. Plant Genome. 2023 Mar 9:e20312. doi: 10.1002/tpg2.20312. PubMed 36896468.
Backbone
  Vector backbone: pMC-1-ccdB-6
  Backbone manufacturer: Self-made
  Vector type: Plant Expression
Growth in bacteria
  Bacterial resistance: Spectinomycin, 50 μg/mL
  Growth temperature: 37°C
  Growth strain: DH5alpha
  Copy number: High Copy
Gene/Insert
  Gene/Insert name: Nos promoter
  Species: Agrobacterium tumefaciens
  Insert size (bp): 292
  Cloning method: Restriction Enzyme; 5′ cloning site Unknown (unknown if destroyed)
Terms and licenses: Academic/Nonprofit Terms; Industry Terms: Not Available to Industry
Depositor comments: Please visit https://doi.org/10.1101/2022.10.15.511792 for bioRxiv preprint.
How to cite: pMC-1-Nos-6 was a gift from Daniel Voytas (Addgene plasmid # 197697 ; http://n2t.net/addgene:197697 ; RRID:Addgene_197697)
